>Addgene plasmid #162510 | EFS-ABE7.10-P2A-GFP | addgene full sequence | sequence record 319260 | Addgene NGS Result
GGCCGCTAATACGACTCACTATAGGGAGAGCCGCCACCATGTCCGAAGTCGAGTTTTCCCATGAGTACTG
GATGAGACACGCATTGACTCTCGCAAAGAGGGCTTGGGATGAACGCGAGGTGCCCGTGGGGGCAGTACTC
GTGCATAACAATCGCGTAATCGGCGAAGGTTGGAATAGGCCGATCGGACGCCACGACCCCACTGCACATG
CGGAAATCATGGCCCTTCGACAGGGAGGGCTTGTGATGCAGAATTATCGACTTATCGATGCGACGCTGTA
CGTCACGCTTGAACCTTGCGTAATGTGCGCGGGAGCTATGATTCACTCCCGCATTGGACGAGTTGTATTC
GGTGCCCGCGACGCCAAGACGGGTGCCGCAGGTTCACTGATGGACGTGCTGCATCACCCAGGCATGAACC
ACCGGGTAGAAATCACAGAAGGCATATTGGCGGACGAATGTGCGGCGCTGTTGTCCGACTTTTTTCGCAT
GCGGAGGCAGGAGATCAAGGCCCAGAAAAAAGCACAATCCTCTACTGACTCTGGTGGTTCTTCTGGTGGT
TCTAGCGGCAGCGAGACTCCCGGGACCTCAGAGTCCGCCACACCCGAAAGTTCTGGTGGTTCTTCTGGTG
GTTCTTCCGAAGTCGAGTTTTCCCATGAGTACTGGATGAGACACGCATTGACTCTCGCAAAGAGGGCTCG
AGATGAACGCGAGGTGCCCGTGGGGGCAGTACTCGTGCTCAACAATCGCGTAATCGGCGAAGGTTGGAAT
AGGGCAATCGGACTCCACGACCCCACTGCACATGCGGAAATCATGGCCCTTCGACAGGGAGGGCTTGTGA
TGCAGAATTATCGACTTATCGATGCGACGCTGTACGTCACGTTTGAACCTTGCGTAATGTGCGCGGGAGC
TATGATTCACTCCCGCATTGGACGAGTTGTATTCGGTGTTCGCAACGCCAAGACGGGTGCCGCAGGTTCA
CTGATGGACGTGCTGCATTACCCAGGCATGAACCACCGGGTAGAAATCACAGAAGGCATATTGGCGGACG
AATGTGCGGCGCTGTTGTGTTACTTTTTTCGCATGCCCAGGCAGGTCTTTAACGCCCAGAAAAAAGCACA
ATCCTCTACTGACTCTGGTGGTTCTTCTGGTGGTTCTAGCGGCAGCGAGACTCCCGGGACCTCAGAGTCC
GCCACACCCGAAAGTTCTGGTGGTTCTTCTGGTGGTTCTGATAAAAAGTATTCTATTGGTTTAGCCATCG
GCACTAATTCCGTTGGATGGGCTGTCATAACCGATGAATACAAAGTACCTTCAAAGAAATTTAAGGTGTT
GGGGAACACAGACCGTCATTCGATTAAAAAGAATCTTATCGGTGCCCTCCTATTCGATAGTGGCGAAACG
GCAGAGGCGACTCGCCTGAAACGAACCGCTCGGAGAAGGTATACACGTCGCAAGAACCGAATATGTTACT
TACAAGAAATTTTTAGCAATGAGATGGCCAAAGTTGACGATTCTTTCTTTCACCGTTTGGAAGAGTCCTT
CCTTGTCGAAGAGGACAAGAAACATGAACGGCACCCCATCTTTGGAAACATAGTAGATGAGGTGGCATAT
CATGAAAAGTACCCAACGATTTATCACCTCAGAAAAAAGCTAGTTGACTCAACTGATAAAGCGGACCTGA
GGTTAATCTACTTGGCTCTTGCCCATATGATAAAGTTCCGTGGGCACTTTCTCATTGAGGGTGATCTAAA
TCCGGACAACTCGGATGTCGACAAACTGTTCATCCAGTTAGTACAAACCTATAATCAGTTGTTTGAAGAG
AACCCTATAAATGCAAGTGGCGTGGATGCGAAGGCTATTCTTAGCGCCCGCCTCTCTAAATCCCGACGGC
TAGAAAACCTGATCGCACAATTACCCGGAGAGAAGAAAAATGGGTTGTTCGGTAACCTTATAGCGCTCTC
ACTAGGCCTGACACCAAATTTTAAGTCGAACTTCGACTTAGCTGAAGATGCCAAATTGCAGCTTAGTAAG
GACACGTACGATGACGATCTCGACAATCTACTGGCACAAATTGGAGATCAGTATGCGGACTTATTTTTGG
CTGCCAAAAACCTTAGCGATGCAATCCTCCTATCTGACATACTGAGAGTTAATACTGAGATTACCAAGGC
GCCGTTATCCGCTTCAATGATCAAAAGGTACGATGAACATCACCAAGACTTGACACTTCTCAAGGCCCTA
GTCCGTCAGCAACTGCCTGAGAAATATAAGGAAATATTCTTTGATCAGTCGAAAAACGGGTACGCAGGTT
ATATTGACGGCGGAGCGAGTCAAGAGGAATTCTACAAGTTTATCAAACCCATATTAGAGAAGATGGATGG
GACGGAAGAGTTGCTTGTAAAACTCAATCGCGAAGATCTACTGCGAAAGCAGCGGACTTTCGACAACGGT
AGCATTCCACATCAAATCCACTTAGGCGAATTGCATGCTATACTTAGAAGGCAGGAGGATTTTTATCCGT
TCCTCAAAGACAATCGTGAAAAGATTGAGAAAATCCTAACCTTTCGCATACCTTACTATGTGGGACCCCT
GGCCCGAGGGAACTCTCGGTTCGCATGGATGACAAGAAAGTCCGAAGAAACGATTACTCCATGGAATTTT
GAGGAAGTTGTCGATAAAGGTGCGTCAGCTCAATCGTTCATCGAGAGGATGACCAACTTTGACAAGAATT
TACCGAACGAAAAAGTATTGCCTAAGCACAGTTTACTTTACGAGTATTTCACAGTGTACAATGAACTCAC
GAAAGTTAAGTATGTCACTGAGGGCATGCGTAAACCCGCCTTTCTAAGCGGAGAACAGAAGAAAGCAATA
GTAGATCTGTTATTCAAGACCAACCGCAAAGTGACAGTTAAGCAATTGAAAGAGGACTACTTTAAGAAAA
TTGAATGCTTCGATTCTGTCGAGATCTCCGGGGTAGAAGATCGATTTAATGCGTCACTTGGTACGTATCA
TGACCTCCTAAAGATAATTAAAGATAAGGACTTCCTGGATAACGAAGAGAATGAAGATATCTTAGAAGAT
ATAGTGTTGACTCTTACCCTCTTTGAAGATCGGGAAATGATTGAGGAAAGACTAAAAACATACGCTCACC
TGTTCGACGATAAGGTTATGAAACAGTTAAAGAGGCGTCGCTATACGGGCTGGGGACGATTGTCGCGGAA
ACTTATCAACGGGATAAGAGACAAGCAAAGTGGTAAAACTATTCTCGATTTTCTAAAGAGCGACGGCTTC
GCCAATAGGAACTTTATGCAGCTGATCCATGATGACTCTTTAACCTTCAAAGAGGATATACAAAAGGCAC
AGGTTTCCGGACAAGGGGACTCATTGCACGAACATATTGCGAATCTTGCTGGTTCGCCAGCCATCAAAAA
GGGCATACTCCAGACAGTCAAAGTAGTGGATGAGCTAGTTAAGGTCATGGGACGTCACAAACCGGAAAAC
ATTGTAATCGAGATGGCACGCGAAAATCAAACGACTCAGAAGGGGCAAAAAAACAGTCGAGAGCGGATGA
AGAGAATAGAAGAGGGTATTAAAGAACTGGGCAGCCAGATCTTAAAGGAGCATCCTGTGGAAAATACCCA
ATTGCAGAACGAGAAACTTTACCTCTATTACCTACAAAATGGAAGGGACATGTATGTTGATCAGGAACTG
GACATAAACCGTTTATCTGATTACGACGTCGATCACATTGTACCCCAATCCTTTTTGAAGGACGATTCAA
TCGACAATAAAGTGCTTACACGCTCGGATAAGAACCGAGGGAAAAGTGACAATGTTCCAAGCGAGGAAGT
CGTAAAGAAAATGAAGAACTATTGGCGGCAGCTCCTAAATGCGAAACTGATAACGCAAAGAAAGTTCGAT
AACTTAACTAAAGCTGAGAGGGGTGGCTTGTCTGAACTTGACAAGGCCGGATTTATTAAACGTCAGCTCG
TGGAAACCCGCCAAATCACAAAGCATGTTGCACAGATACTAGATTCCCGAATGAATACGAAATACGACGA
GAACGATAAGCTGATTCGGGAAGTCAAAGTAATCACTTTAAAGTCAAAATTGGTGTCGGACTTCAGAAAG
GATTTTCAATTCTATAAAGTTAGGGAGATAAATAACTACCACCATGCGCACGACGCTTATCTTAATGCCG
TCGTAGGGACCGCACTCATTAAGAAATACCCGAAGCTAGAAAGTGAGTTTGTGTATGGTGATTACAAAGT
TTATGACGTCCGTAAGATGATCGCGAAAAGCGAACAGGAGATAGGCAAGGCTACAGCCAAATACTTCTTT
TATTCTAACATTATGAATTTCTTTAAGACGGAAATCACTCTGGCAAACGGAGAGATACGCAAACGACCTT
TAATTGAAACCAATGGGGAGACAGGTGAAATCGTATGGGATAAGGGCCGGGACTTCGCGACGGTGAGAAA
AGTTTTGTCCATGCCCCAAGTCAACATAGTAAAGAAAACTGAGGTGCAGACCGGAGGGTTTTCAAAGGAA
TCGATTCTTCCAAAAAGGAATAGTGATAAGCTCATCGCTCGTAAAAAGGACTGGGACCCGAAAAAGTACG
GTGGCTTCGATAGCCCTACAGTTGCCTATTCTGTCCTAGTAGTGGCAAAAGTTGAGAAGGGAAAATCCAA
GAAACTGAAGTCAGTCAAAGAATTATTGGGGATAACGATTATGGAGCGCTCGTCTTTTGAAAAGAACCCC
ATCGACTTCCTTGAGGCGAAAGGTTACAAGGAAGTAAAAAAGGATCTCATAATTAAACTACCAAAGTATA
GTCTGTTTGAGTTAGAAAATGGCCGAAAACGGATGTTGGCTAGCGCCGGAGAGCTTCAAAAGGGGAACGA
ACTCGCACTACCGTCTAAATACGTGAATTTCCTGTATTTAGCGTCCCATTACGAGAAGTTGAAAGGTTCA
CCTGAAGATAACGAACAGAAGCAACTTTTTGTTGAGCAGCACAAACATTATCTCGACGAAATCATAGAGC
AAATTTCGGAATTCAGTAAGAGAGTCATCCTAGCTGATGCCAATCTGGACAAAGTATTAAGCGCATACAA
CAAGCACAGGGATAAACCCATACGTGAGCAGGCGGAAAATATTATCCATTTGTTTACTCTTACCAACCTC
GGCGCTCCAGCCGCATTCAAGTATTTTGACACAACGATAGATCGCAAACGATACACTTCTACCAAGGAGG
TGCTAGACGCGACACTGATTCACCAATCCATCACGGGATTATATGAAACTCGGATAGATTTGTCACAGCT
TGGGGGTGACGCTACTAACTTCAGCCTGCTGAAGCAGGCTGGAGACGTGGAGGAGAACCCTGGACCTATG
GTGAGCAAGGGCGAGGAGCTGTTCACCGGGGTGGTGCCCATCCTGGTCGAGCTGGACGGCGACGTAAACG
GCCACAAGTTCAGCGTGTCCGGCGAGGGCGAGGGCGATGCCACCTACGGCAAGCTGACCCTGAAGTTCAT
CTGCACCACCGGCAAGCTGCCCGTGCCCTGGCCCACCCTCGTGACCACCCTGACCTATGGAGTGCAGTGC
TTCAGCCGCTACCCCGACCACATGAAGCAGCACGACTTCTTCAAGTCCGCCATGCCCGAAGGCTACGTCC
AGGAGCGCACCATCTTCTTCAAGGACGACGGCAACTACAAGACCCGCGCCGAGGTGAAGTTCGAGGGCGA
CACCCTGGTGAACCGCATCGAGCTGAAGGGCATCGACTTCAAGGAGGACGGCAACATCCTGGGGCACAAG
CTGGAGTACAACTACAACAGCCACAACGTCTATATCATGGCCGACAAGCAGAAGAACGGCATCAAGGTGA
ACTTCAAGATCCGCCACAACATCGAGGACGGCAGCGTGCAGCTCGCCGACCACTACCAGCAGAACACCCC
CATCGGCGACGGCCCCGTGCTGCTGCCCGACAACCACTACCTGAGCACCCAGTCCGCCCTGAGCAAAGAC
CCCAACGAGAAGCGCGATCACATGGTCCTGCTGGAGTTCGTGACCGCCGCCGGGATCACTCTCGGCATGG
ACGAGCTGTACAAGTCTGGTGGTTCTCCCAAGAAGAAGAGGAAAGTCTAACCGGTCATCATCACCATCAC
CATTGAGTTTAAACCCGCTGATCAGCCTCGACTGTGCCTTCTAGTTGCCAGCCATCTGTTGTTTGCCCCT
CCCCCGTGCCTTCCTTGACCCTGGAAGGTGCCACTCCCACTGTCCTTTCCTAATAAAATGAGGAAATTGC
ATCGCATTGTCTGAGTAGGTGTCATTCTATTCTGGGGGGTGGGGTGGGGCAGGACAGCAAGGGGGAGGAT
TGGGAAGACAATAGCAGGCATGCTGGGGATGCGGTGGGCTCTATGGCTTCTGAGGCGGAAAGAACCAGCT
GGGGCTCGATACCGTCGACCTCTAGCTAGAGCTTGGCGTAATCATGGTCATAGCTGTTTCCTGTGTGAAA
TTGTTATCCGCTCACAATTCCACACAACATACGAGCCGGAAGCATAAAGTGTAAAGCCTAGGGTGCCTAA
TGAGTGAGCTAACTCACATTAATTGCGTTGCGCTCACTGCCCGCTTTCCAGTCGGGAAACCTGTCGTGCC
AGCTGCATTAATGAATCGGCCAACGCGCGGGGAGAGGCGGTTTGCGTATTGGGCGCTCTTCCGCTTCCTC
GCTCACTGACTCGCTGCGCTCGGTCGTTCGGCTGCGGCGAGCGGTATCAGCTCACTCAAAGGCGGTAATA
CGGTTATCCACAGAATCAGGGGATAACGCAGGAAAGAACATGTGAGCAAAAGGCCAGCAAAAGGCCAGGA
ACCGTAAAAAGGCCGCGTTGCTGGCGTTTTTCCATAGGCTCCGCCCCCCTGACGAGCATCACAAAAATCG
ACGCTCAAGTCAGAGGTGGCGAAACCCGACAGGACTATAAAGATACCAGGCGTTTCCCCCTGGAAGCTCC
CTCGTGCGCTCTCCTGTTCCGACCCTGCCGCTTACCGGATACCTGTCCGCCTTTCTCCCTTCGGGAAGCG
TGGCGCTTTCTCATAGCTCACGCTGTAGGTATCTCAGTTCGGTGTAGGTCGTTCGCTCCAAGCTGGGCTG
TGTGCACGAACCCCCCGTTCAGCCCGACCGCTGCGCCTTATCCGGTAACTATCGTCTTGAGTCCAACCCG
GTAAGACACGACTTATCGCCACTGGCAGCAGCCACTGGTAACAGGATTAGCAGAGCGAGGTATGTAGGCG
GTGCTACAGAGTTCTTGAAGTGGTGGCCTAACTACGGCTACACTAGAAGAACAGTATTTGGTATCTGCGC
TCTGCTGAAGCCAGTTACCTTCGGAAAAAGAGTTGGTAGCTCTTGATCCGGCAAACAAACCACCGCTGGT
AGCGGTGGTTTTTTTGTTTGCAAGCAGCAGATTACGCGCAGAAAAAAAGGATCTCAAGAAGATCCTTTGA
TCTTTTCTACGGGGTCTGACGCTCAGTGGAACGAAAACTCACGTTAAGGGATTTTGGTCATGAGATTATC
AAAAAGGATCTTCACCTAGATCCTTTTAAATTAAAAATGAAGTTTTAAATCAATCTAAAGTATATATGAG
TAAACTTGGTCTGACAGTTACCAATGCTTAATCAGTGAGGCACCTATCTCAGCGATCTGTCTATTTCGTT
CATCCATAGTTGCCTGACTCCCCGTCGTGTAGATAACTACGATACGGGAGGGCTTACCATCTGGCCCCAG
TGCTGCAATGATACCGCGAGACCCACGCTCACCGGCTCCAGATTTATCAGCAATAAACCAGCCAGCCGGA
AGGGCCGAGCGCAGAAGTGGTCCTGCAACTTTATCCGCCTCCATCCAGTCTATTAATTGTTGCCGGGAAG
CTAGAGTAAGTAGTTCGCCAGTTAATAGTTTGCGCAACGTTGTTGCCATTGCTACAGGCATCGTGGTGTC
ACGCTCGTCGTTTGGTATGGCTTCATTCAGCTCCGGTTCCCAACGATCAAGGCGAGTTACATGATCCCCC
ATGTTGTGCAAAAAAGCGGTTAGCTCCTTCGGTCCTCCGATCGTTGTCAGAAGTAAGTTGGCCGCAGTGT
TATCACTCATGGTTATGGCAGCACTGCATAATTCTCTTACTGTCATGCCATCCGTAAGATGCTTTTCTGT
GACTGGTGAGTACTCAACCAAGTCATTCTGAGAATAGTGTATGCGGCGACCGAGTTGCTCTTGCCCGGCG
TCAATACGGGATAATACCGCGCCACATAGCAGAACTTTAAAAGTGCTCATCATTGGAAAACGTTCTTCGG
GGCGAAAACTCTCAAGGATCTTACCGCTGTTGAGATCCAGTTCGATGTAACCCACTCGTGCACCCAACTG
ATCTTCAGCATCTTTTACTTTCACCAGCGTTTCTGGGTGAGCAAAAACAGGAAGGCAAAATGCCGCAAAA
AAGGGAATAAGGGCGACACGGAAATGTTGAATACTCATACTCTTCCTTTTTCAATATTATTGAAGCATTT
ATCAGGGTTATTGTCTCATGAGCGGATACATATTTGAATGTATTTAGAAAAATAAACAAATAGGGGTTCC
GCGCACATTTCCCCGAAAAGTGCCACCTGACGTCGACGGATCGGGAGATCGATCTCCCGATCCCCTAGGG
TCGACTCTCAGTACAATCTGCTCTGATGCCGCATAGTTAAGCCAGTATCTGCTCCCTGCTTGTGTGTTGG
AGGTCGCTGAGTAGTGCGCGAGCAAAATTTAAGCTACAACAAGGCAAGGCTTGACCGACAATTGCATGAA
GAATCTGCTTAGGGTTAGGCGTTTTGCGCTGCTTCGCGATGTACGGGCCAGATATAGGGCAGAGCGCACA
TCGCCCACAGTCCCCGAGAAGTTGGGGGGAGGGGTCGGCAATTGATCCGGTGCCTAGAGAAGGTGGCGCG
GGGTAAACTGGGAAAGTGATGTCGTGTACTGGCTCCGCCTTTTTCCCGAGGGTGGGGGAGAACCGTATAT
AAGTGCAGTAGTCGCCGTGAACGTTCTTTTTCGCAACGGGTTTGCCGCCAGAACACAG
Features (pLannotate 1.2.2; 16 found; start..end, strand, type, name):
      7..25      +  promoter       T7 promoter: promoter for bacteriophage T7 RNA polymerase
     39..1229    +  CDS            ABE(7.10): adenine base editor comprising wild-type E. coli TadA fused to the evolved TadA*(7.10) mutant (Gaudelli et al., 2017)
   1230..5330    +  CDS            Cas9 VQR: Streptococcus pyogenes Cas9 endonuclease with the D1135V/R1335Q/T1337R mutations has an altered recognition specificity for the protospacer adjacent motif (PAM) (Kleinstiver et al., 2015)
   5388..6104    +  CDS            EGFP: EGFP is a basic (constitutively fluorescent) green fluorescent protein published in 1996, derived from Aequorea victoria. It is reported to be a rapidly-maturing weak dimer with moderate acid sensitivity.
   6192..6416    +  polyA_signal   bGH poly(A) signal: bovine growth hormone polyadenylation signal
   6420..6441    +  promoter       SV40 promoter (fragment): SV40 enhancer and early promoter
   6446..6462    +  misc_feature   MCS (fragment): pBluescript multiple cloning site
   6511..6527    -  protein_bind   lac operator: The lac repressor binds to the lac operator to inhibit transcription in E. coli. This inhibition can be relieved by adding lactose or isopropyl-β-D-thiogalactopyranoside (IPTG). lac repressor encoded by lacI
   6535..6565    -  promoter       lac promoter: promoter for the E. coli lac operon
   6580..6601    -  protein_bind   CAP binding site: CAP binding activates transcription in the presence of cAMP. E. coli catabolite activator protein
   6614..6706    -  CDS            lacI (fragment): lac repressor; lacI; The lac repressor binds to the lac operator to inhibit transcription in E. coli. This inhibition can be relieved by adding lactose or isopropyl-β-D-thiogalactopyranoside (IPTG).
   6889..7477    -  rep_origin     ori: high-copy-number ColE1/pMB1/pBR322/pUC origin of replication
   7648..8508    -  CDS            AmpR: β-lactamase; bla; confers resistance to ampicillin, carbenicillin, and related antibiotics
   8509..8613    -  promoter       AmpR promoter: bla
   8684..8728    -  misc_feature   bom (fragment): basis of mobility region from pBR322
   8877..9088    +  promoter       EF-1α core promoter: core promoter for human elongation factor EF-1α
