[The description below was written by a language model from this plasmid's Addgene catalogue record and pLannotate feature annotations shown in this document.]
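Description:
EFS-ABE7.10-P2A-GFP is a 9.1 kb mammalian expression plasmid for CRISPR adenine base editing. It was built on a pCMV backbone, with a portion derived from pCMV-ABE7.10, and the original CMV promoter was replaced by the EFS promoter. The annotation shows this as the EF-1α core promoter lying just upstream of the coding region across the origin of the circular map. A short T7 promoter sits between EFS and the open reading frame and also serves as a sequencing primer site. In bacteria the plasmid is maintained by a high-copy ColE1/pUC-type origin and selected through the β-lactamase (AmpR) gene. Small lac promoter/operator, lacI, SV40 promoter and bom fragments are backbone remnants with no evident role in the payload.

The synthetic insert is a single open reading frame. It begins with the ABE7.10 deaminase module, wild-type E. coli TadA fused to the evolved TadA*(7.10), followed by a Streptococcus pyogenes Cas9 domain. The catalogue lists a C-terminal NLS. A P2A self-cleaving peptide then links the editor to EGFP, and transcription ends at a bGH polyadenylation signal. The automated annotation labels the Cas9 segment "Cas9 VQR", a PAM-altered variant, but the catalogue does not mention such a variant, so this may be only a best-match label. The record also does not spell out the Cas9 nickase status.

Because of P2A, editor and GFP are produced from one transcript as separate proteins, so fluorescence marks transfected cells that express the base editor. No guide RNA cassette is annotated, so the sgRNA would have to be supplied separately. The associated publication concerns improving adenine base editing with histone deacetylase inhibitors.
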