Addgene plasmid #162510: EFS-ABE7.10-P2A-GFP
Purpose: Express ABE7.10-P2A-GFP by EFS promoter in mammalian cells
Depositing lab: Yongsub Kim. Depositing organization: University of Ulsan (University and College of Medicine). Publication: Small-molecule inhibitors of histone deacetylase improve CRISPR-based adenine base editing. Shin HR, See JE, Kweon J, Kim HS, Sung GJ, Park S, Jang AH, Jang G, Choi KC, Kim I, Kim JS, Kim Y. Nucleic Acids Res. 2021 Feb 26;49(4):2390-2399. doi: 10.1093/nar/gkab052. PubMed 33544854.
Backbone
  Vector backbone: pCMV
  Modifications to backbone: replace CMV prmoter to EFS promoter
  Vector type: Mammalian Expression, CRISPR
Growth in bacteria
  Bacterial resistance: Ampicillin, 100 μg/mL
  Growth temperature: 37°C
  Growth strain: DH5alpha
  Copy number: High Copy
Gene/Insert
  Gene/Insert name: ABE7.10-P2A-GFP
  Species: Synthetic
  Promoter: EFS
  Tag / fusion protein: NLS (C terminal on insert)
  Cloning method: Gibson Cloning
  Sequencing primers: 5′ T7-forward; 3′ BGH-reverse
Resource information
  A portion of this plasmid was derived from a plasmid made by: from pCMV-ABE7.10 (Addgene plasmid #102919)
Terms and licenses: Academic/Nonprofit Terms; Industry Terms: Not Available to Industry
How to cite: EFS-ABE7.10-P2A-GFP was a gift from Yongsub Kim (Addgene plasmid # 162510 ; http://n2t.net/addgene:162510 ; RRID:Addgene_162510)
